>Addgene plasmid #172157 | pJH573 | addgene full sequence | sequence record 338830 | Addgene NGS Result
CATAAACTGCCAGGCATCAAATTAAGCAGAAGGCCATCCTGACGGATGGCCTTTTTGCGTTTCTACAAAC
TCTTTTGTTTATTTTTCTAAATACATTCAAATATGTATCCGCTCATGAGACAATAACCCTGATAAATGCT
TCAATAATATTGAAAAAGGAAGAGTATGAGTATTCAACATTTCCGTGTCGCCCTTATTCCCTTTTTTGCG
GCATTTTGCCTTCCTGTTTTTGCTCACCCAGAAACGCTGGTGAAAGTAAAAGATGCTGAAGATCAGTTGG
GTGCACGAGTGGGTTACATCGAACTGGATCTCAACAGCGGTAAGATCCTTGAGAGTTTTCGCCCCGAAGA
ACGTTTTCCAATGATGAGCACTTTTAAAGTTCTGCTATGTGGCGCGGTATTATCCCGTGTTGACGCCGGG
CAAGAGCAACTCGGTCGCCGCATACACTATTCTCAGAATGACTTGGTTGAGTACTCACCAGTCACAGAAA
AGCATCTTACGGATGGCATGACAGTAAGAGAATTATGCAGTGCTGCCATAACCATGAGTGATAACACTGC
GGCCAACTTACTTCTGACAACGATCGGAGGACCGAAGGAGCTAACCGCTTTTTTGCACAACATGGGGGAT
CATGTAACTCGCCTTGATCGTTGGGAACCGGAGCTGAATGAAGCCATACCAAACGACGAGCGTGACACCA
CGATGCCTGTAGCAATGGCAACAACGTTGCGCAAACTATTAACTGGCGAACTACTTACTCTAGCTTCCCG
GCAACAATTAATAGACTGGATGGAGGCGGATAAAGTTGCAGGACCACTTCTGCGCTCGGCCCTTCCGGCT
GGCTGGTTTATTGCTGATAAATCTGGAGCCGGTGAGCGTGGGTCTCGCGGTATCATTGCAGCACTGGGGC
CAGATGGTAAGCCCTCCCGTATCGTAGTTATCTACACGACGGGGAGTCAGGCAACTATGGATGAACGAAA
TAGACAGATCGCTGAGATAGGTGCCTCACTGATTAAGCATTGGTAACTGTCAGACCAAGTTTACTCATAT
ATACTTTAGATTGATTTAAAACTTCATTTTTAATTTAAAAGGATCTAGGTGAAGATCCTTTTTGATAATC
TCATGACCAAAATCCCTTAACGTGAGTTTTCGTTCCACTGAGCGTCAGACCCCGTAGAAAAGATCAAAGG
ATCTTCTTGAGATCCTTTTTTTCTGCGCGTAATCTGCTGCTTGCAAACAAAAAAACCACCGCTACCAGCG
GTGGTTTGTTTGCCGGATCAAGAGCTACCAACTCTTTTTCCGAAGGTAACTGGCTTCAGCAGAGCGCAGA
TACCAAATACTGTCCTTCTAGTGTAGCCGTAGTTAGGCCACCACTTCAAGAACTCTGTAGCACCGCCTAC
ATACCTCGCTCTGCTAATCCTGTTACCAGTGGCTGCTGCCAGTGGCGATAAGTCGTGTCTTACCGGGTTG
GACTCAAGACGATAGTTACCGGATAAGGCGCAGCGGTCGGGCTGAACGGGGGGTTCGTGCACACAGCCCA
GCTTGGAGCGAACGACCTACACCGAACTGAGATACCTACAGCGTGAGCTATGAGAAAGCGCCACGCTTCC
CGAAGGGAGAAAGGCGGACAGGTATCCGGTAAGCGGCAGGGTCGGAACAGGAGAGCGCACGAGGGAGCTT
CCAGGGGGAAACGCCTGGTATCTTTATAGTCCTGTCGGGTTTCGCCACCTCTGACTTGAGCGTCGATTTT
TGTGATGCTCGTCAGGGGGGCGGAGCCTATGGAAAAACGCCAGCAACGCGGCCTTTTTACGGTTCCTGGC
CTTTTGCTGGCCTTTTGCTGGCCTTTTGCTCACATGTTCTTTCCTGCGTTATCCCCTGATTCTGTGGATA
ACCGTATTACCGCCTTTGAGTGAGCTGATACCGCTCGCCGCAGCCGAACGACCGAGCGCAGCGAGTCAGT
GAGCGAGGAAGCGGAAGAGCGCCTGATGCGGTATTTTCTCCTTACGCATCTGTGCGGTATTTCACACCGC
ATATGGTGCACTCTCAGTACAATCTGCTCTGATGCCGCATAGTTAAGCCAGTATACACTCCGCTATCGCT
ACGTGACTGGGTCATGGCTGCGCCCCGACACCCGCCAACACCCGCTGACGCGCCCTGACGGGCTTGTCTG
CTCCCGGCATCCGCTTACAGACAAGCTGTGACCGTCTCCGGGAGCTGCATGTGTCAGAGGTTTTCACCGT
CATCACCGAAACGCGCGAGGCAGCAGATCAATTCGCGCGCGAAGGCGAAGCGGCATGCATAATGTGCCTG
TCAAATGGACGAAGCAGGGATTCTGCAAACCCTATGCTACTCCGTCAAGCCGTCAATTGTCTGATTCGTT
ACCAATTATGACAACTTGACGGCTACATCATTCACTTTTTCTTCACAACCGGCACGGAACTCGCTCGGGC
TGGCCCCGGTGCATTTTTTAAATACCCGCGAGAAATAGAGTTGATCGTCAAAACCAACATTGCGACCGAC
GGTGGCGATAGGCATCCGGGTGGTGCTCAAAAGCAGCTTCGCCTGGCTGATACGTTGGTCCTCGCGCCAG
CTTAAGACGCTAATCCCTAACTGCTGGCGGAAAAGATGTGACAGACGCGACGGCGACAAGCAAACATGCT
GTGCGACGCTGGCGATATCAAAATTGCTGTCTGCCAGGTGATCGCTGATGTACTGACAAGCCTCGCGTAC
CCGATTATCCATCGGTGGATGGAGCGACTCGTTAATCGCTTCCATGCGCCGCAGTAACAATTGCTCAAGC
AGATTTATCGCCAGCAGCTCCGAATAGCGCCCTTCCCCTTGCCCGGCGTTAATGATTTGCCCAAACAGGT
CGCTGAAATGCGGCTGGTGCGCTTCATCCGGGCGAAAGAACCCCGTATTGGCAAATATTGACGGCCAGTT
AAGCCATTCATGCCAGTAGGCGCGCGGACGAAAGTAAACCCACTGGTGATACCATTCGCGAGCCTCCGGA
TGACGACCGTAGTGATGAATCTCTCCTGGCGGGAACAGCAAAATATCACCCGGTCGGCAAACAAATTCTC
GTCCCTGATTTTTCACCACCCCCTGACCGCGAATGGTGAGATTGAGAATATAACCTTTCATTCCCAGCGG
TCGGTCGATAAAAAAATCGAGATAACCGTTGGCCTCAATCGGCGTTAAACCCGCCACCAGATGGGCATTA
AACGAGTATCCCGGCAGCAGGGGATCATTTTGCGCTTCAGCCATACTTTTCATACTCCCGCCATTCAGAG
AAGAAACCAATTGTCCATATTGCATCAGACATTGCCGTCACTGCGTCTTTTACTGGCTCTTCTCGCTAAC
CAAACCGGTAACCCCGCTTATTAAAAGCATTCTGTAACAAAGCGGGACCAAAGCCATGACAAAAACGCGT
AACAAAAGTGTCTATAATCACGGCAGAAAAGTCCACATTGATTATTTGCACGGCGTCACACTTTGCTATG
CCATAGCATTTTTATCCATAAGATTAGCGGATCCTACCTGACGCTTTTTATCGCAACTCTCTACTGTTTC
TCCATACCCGTTTTTTGGGCTAACAGGAGGAATTAACCATGATTAAGAAGATGGCGACTGAAGATCTGGA
TCGTTTTGGCGAAAAAATTATTGAAGGATTTCAGTTATCTGACGACGATTTACGCGCTTTGCTTAGCCTG
GAATCGGAAGAAGAATTGGAAAAGCTGTATTACGTCGCACGTAAAGTACGCAACCATTACTTTGGAAATC
GCGTATTCCTGAACTGTTTTATCTACTTCAGCACATACTGCAAAAACCAATGTGCGTTTTGCTATTATAA
CTGCAAAAACGAGATTAACCGCTATCGTTTGTCCCGCGAAGAAATCAAAGAGACTTGCAAGGCCCTTAAA
GGTGCGGGTTTCCATATGATTGATCTGACTATGGGGGAGGATCCCTATTATTACGAGGAACCTGATCGCT
TCGTGGAGCTGGTCCAAATGGTTAAGAATGAGCTTGGACTTCCAATCATGATTTCGCCAGGAGTAATGGA
TAATGCTACCCTTTTAAAAGCACGCGAAAAGGGAGCTAATTTCTTCGCCTTATATCAAGAAACCTATGAT
CAAGAGTTGTACGAGAAGTTGCGCGTAGGTCAGTCGTTCAAGGGGCGCTACAATACTCGTCGTTTTGCTA
AAGAACAAGGGTATTGCATTGAAGACGGTATCTTAACGGGAGTCGGGAACGATATCGAGTCAACGATCAA
ATCTTTACGCGGCATGAAATCAAATGATCCCGACATGGTTCGCGTGATGACTTTCTTACCCCAGGAAGGA
ACTCCCCTTGAGCGTTTTAAGGAAAATAGTAACCTGAGCGAACTGAAAATCATTGCGATCTTGCGTCTGA
TCTTTCCGAAGTGCTTAATCCCCGCGTCGTTGGACCTGGAAGGGATCGACGGGATGGTACACCGTCTTAA
CGCAGGTGCTAATATCGTGACTAGCATCCTTCCTAGTGATTCAAAACTTGAGGGAGTTGCTAACTACGAT
CGTGACCTGGAAGAGCGCGACCGCGACATTAAAAGCGTCATCAAGCGCCTTGAGGGAATGGGCATGGAAC
CAGCGCCACAGGCGGAATTCGAGACTGTACTGCGCTGCTAACATGAAAACCATCTGCCTGATTGGTGGTA
AATTGCAGGGTTTTGAGGCCGCGTATCTGTCTAAAAAAGCCGATATGAAAGTAGTGGTTATCGACAAGAA
CCCCCAAGCTCTTATCCGCAATTACGCAGACGAGTTTCATTGTTTTGATGTTATCAAGGAACCAGAGAAA
CTTCTTGAAATCAGCAAAAATGTAGACGCTATCTTGCCCGTCAACGAAAACTTAGAATGTATTAAATTCT
TAAGTAGTGTAAAAGAGGAATTTTCTTGCCCAGTACTGTTCGATTTTGAGGCTTACCGCATCTCGCGCGA
TAAGAAGAAATCGAAAGAGTATTTCCGTTCCATCGGCATTCCGACACCGCAAGACAAACCTGGTCGTCCT
CCATACTTCGTTAAGCCACCGTGCGAAAGCTCGTCGGTTGGTGCTCGCATTATCTACGATGAAGAAGAAC
TGGGAGAATTGGAGCCCGGCATGCTGGTAGAAGAGTATGTGGAAGGTGAGGTTATTTCACTTGAAGTAAT
CGGGGACGGTACCCACTTTGCAGTTGTTAAAGAGACACTTATTCACATCGACCGCACCTATGACTGCCAT
ATGGTAACTCCCCTGCCATCTGATTTGTCTTTCCGTGAGATCAGCTATTCTTTAGCGGCCAACCTGCCTT
TGAAGGGGATCATGGACGTTGAAGCAATTTCGGGCCCGCAAGGTTTGAAGGTCATTGAAATTGATTCACG
TTTCCCCTCCCAGACCCCCACAGCCGTGTATTATTCGTCGGGAGTGAATTTAATTGAGCTGTTGTTTCGT
GCCTTTGGAGAAGGGGTGGAGGAAGTTAAAACCCTTCCAGAGGACCGCTACTGTATCTACGAGCACCTGA
TGCTTGCAGAAAATGGGGCCCTGATCCCAGTAGGTGAGCAGGTTCTGTCGATGGGGAATGACTATGGGAA
ATACTATGAAGAACCAGGAATTGAAATCTTTTTATGTCGCGGAGAGGACCCCGTGTTTACGCTTGTCTTT
TGGGGAAAGGACCGTGAGGAAGCCGAAAACAAAAAGCGCACTGGTTTGCTGATTTTGAAGGACCGCTTCG
GGGCAGCCGTTTAAAATGGCAAAAATCGGATAAGAATAAAAATTTGCCCAAAGTAAAATTTGTTTAAAAC
AGAAAAAGGAGATAAAAAATGGCTTTGTTGACTCCCGAGGACCTGGAGAACATTAACCGTCAACTTCACG
AAGCCGATTCTACGGTACGTCGTGTGACTGGGTTAGATATCAAGGGAGTTTGTAAAGATTTCTATGGGAC
TACTCCATGCTGTGAGAAGGTCGGTATCGTCCCGGTAACTAGTGGCAACGGCATCATTGGCAACTTTTCT
GAAAGTCTTCGTGCGATCACTGAGTACTTTGGATTTGACTCATTCGTGACGACCATGCCAGACGTTAGTG
GCTACTATGAGGCGGTCCGTAATGGAGCACAAATTATTCTTATGGCAGATGATAATACGTTTCTTGCACA
CAATTTAAAGAACGGCAAGATCGCTAATAATCAACCGTGTACCGGAATTATCTACGCGGAGATCGCCTCG
CGCTATATGAAAGCCGATTCCAAAGATGTGCTTGCCGTCGGGCTTGGAAAAGTGGGGTTTCCAGGCGCTG
CACATTTGGTTAATAAGGGGTTTCGTGTGTATGGGTACGACGCGGATAAGGCGTTGTTAGAAAAGACTGT
ATCAGACCTTGGGATCACACCTTTCGAGCCTGAGAATCCCCGTCGCTTCTCAATCATTTTTGAGGCGACC
CCGTGTGCTGATACAGTACCAGAGTCTGTCATCAGCGACAATTGTGTCATCTCTACGCCCGGTATCCCTT
GCGCGATCAGCCGTGAACTTCAAGAAAAATACGGGGTGGAGTTGATTATGGAACCTCTGGGTATTGGAAC
TGCTTCTATGCTGTATAGCATTTTGTAAAGCTCGAGATCTGCAGCTGGTACCATATGGGAATTCGAAGCT
TGGCTGTTTTGGCGGATGAGAGAAGATTTTCAGCCTGATACAGATTAAATCAGAACGCAGAAGCGGTCTG
ATAAAACAGAATTTGCCTGGCGGCAGTAGCGCGGTGGTCCCACCTGACCCCATGCCGAACTCAGAAGTGA
AACGCCGTAGCGCCGATGGTAGTGTGGGGTCTCCCCATGCGAGAGTAGGGAACTGCCAGGCATCAAATAA
AACGAAAGGCTCAGTCGAAAGACTGGGCCTTTCGTTTTATCTGTTGTTTGTCGGTGAACGCTCTCCTGAG
TAGGACAAATCCGCCGGGAGCGGATTTGAACGTTGCGAAGCAACGGCCCGGAGGGTGGCGGGCAGGACGC
CCGC
Features (pLannotate 1.2.2; 14 found; start..end, strand, type, name):
     28..55      +  terminator     rrnB T2 terminator: transcription terminator T2 from the E. coli rrnB gene
     74..165     +  promoter       AmpR promoter: bla
    166..1026    +  CDS            AmpR: β-lactamase; bla; confers resistance to ampicillin, carbenicillin, and related antibiotics
   1197..1785    +  rep_origin     ori: high-copy-number ColE1/pMB1/pBR322/pUC origin of replication
   1844..1977    +  rep_origin     RSF ori (fragment): Plasmids containing the RSF 1030 origin of replication can be propagated in E. coli cells that contain additional plasmids with compatible origins.
   1982..2122    -  misc_feature   bom: basis of mobility region from pBR322
   2224..2264    -  CDS            rop (fragment): Rop protein, which maintains plasmids at low copy number; rop
   2386..3264    -  CDS            araC: L-arabinose regulatory protein; araC
   3291..3575    +  promoter       araBAD promoter: araBAD; promoter of the L-arabinose operon of E. coli; the araC regulatory gene is transcribed in the opposite direction (Guzman et al., 1995)
   3609..4658    +  CDS            pylB: PYLB_METAC - Experimental evidence at protein level: Swiss-Prot protein existence level 1. Catalyzes the isomerization of L-lysine to (2R,3R)-3- methylornithine via a radical-based mechanism (Probable). Is required for the biosynthesis of pyrrolysine. From Methanosarcina acetivorans (strain ATCC 35395 / DSM 2834 / JCM 12185 / C2A).
   4663..5751    +  CDS            pylC: PYLC_METAC - Experimental evidence at protein level: Swiss-Prot protein existence level 1. Likely catalyzes the ATP-dependent ligation between (2R,3R)- 3-methylornithine and L-lysine, leading to (3R)-3-methyl-D-ornithyl-N6- L-lysine. Is required for the biosynthesis of pyrrolysine. From Methanosarcina acetivorans (strain ATCC 35395 / DSM 2834 / JCM 12185 / C2A).
   5829..6605    +  CDS            pylD: PYLD_METAC - Experimental evidence at protein level: Swiss-Prot protein existence level 1. Likely catalyzes the NAD(P)-dependent oxidative deamination of (3R)-3-methyl-D-ornithyl-N6-L-lysine, resulting in the formation of pyrrolysine after spontaneous dehydration and cyclization of the intermediate. Is required for the biosynthesis of pyrrolysine. From Methanosarcina acetivorans (strain ATCC 35395 / DSM 2834 / JCM 12185 / C2A).
   6735..6850    +  ncRNA          5S rRNA: Accession: RF00001 - 5S ribosomal RNA
   6854..6940    +  terminator     rrnB T1 terminator: Escherichia coli rrnB; transcription terminator T1 from the E. coli rrnB gene
