[The description below was written by a language model from this plasmid's Addgene catalogue record and pLannotate feature annotations shown in this document.]
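Description:
pJH573 is a 7,004-nt bacterial expression plasmid of the pBAD type, built on a pBR322-derived backbone, that places the pyrrolysine biosynthesis genes pylB, pylC and pylD under arabinose control in E. coli. It replicates from a ColE1/pMB1-family origin and is listed as high copy. The annotation also finds the pBR322 bom (basis of mobility) region, only a short fragment of rop, and a short fragment matching the RSF1030 origin next to the main ori, which is probably a similarity hit and not a second functional replicon. Selection is by ampicillin, through a β-lactamase gene driven by its own promoter.

The payload is a codon-optimized, untagged version of the Methanosarcina acetivorans pylBCD genes, arranged in tandem downstream of the araBAD promoter. The araC regulator gene is transcribed divergently from that promoter, as is standard for pBAD vectors, so expression is induced by L-arabinose and kept low without it. Transcription ends at the rrnB terminator region (a 5S rRNA segment followed by T1, with T2 just across the plasmid's numbering origin). The three enzymes convert lysine to pyrrolysine. PylB isomerizes L-lysine to 3-methylornithine, PylC ligates that intermediate to a second lysine, and PylD oxidizes the product, which then cyclizes to pyrrolysine.

The record calls the insert a "pylBCD variant" and links it to work on improving pyrrolysine biosynthesis by phage-assisted non-continuous directed evolution of the whole pathway. The only alteration it lists is codon optimization, so whether this plasmid carries evolved mutations or serves as the reference construct is not stated. It is suited to inducible production of pyrrolysine in E. coli.
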