Addgene plasmid #172157: pJH573
Purpose: pylBCD variant in pBAD backbone
Depositing lab: Matthew Bennett. Depositing organization: Rice University. Publication: Improved pyrrolysine biosynthesis through phage assisted non-continuous directed evolution of the complete pathway. Ho JML, Miller CA, Smith KA, Mattia JR, Bennett MR. Nat Commun. 2021 Jun 24;12(1):3914. doi: 10.1038/s41467-021-24183-9. PubMed 34168131.
Backbone
  Vector backbone: pBR322
  Vector type: Bacterial Expression
Growth in bacteria
  Bacterial resistance: Ampicillin, 100 μg/mL
  Growth temperature: 37°C
  Growth strain: NEB Stable
  Copy number: High Copy
Gene/Insert
  Gene/Insert name: Para (Untagged pylBCD); AraC
  Species: Synthetic
  Mutation: Codon-optimized Methanosarcina acetivorans pylBCD
  Cloning method: Gibson Cloning
Terms and licenses: Academic/Nonprofit Terms; Industry Terms: Not Available to Industry
How to cite: pJH573 was a gift from Matthew Bennett (Addgene plasmid # 172157 ; http://n2t.net/addgene:172157 ; RRID:Addgene_172157)
